Addgene plasmid #219655: CasRx gRNA targeting EZH2
Purpose: hU6-driven expression of CasRx guide RNA targeting EZH2. 5' processed DR followed by EZH2 guide.
Depositing lab: Weixin Tang. Publication: Programmed RNA editing with an evolved bacterial adenosine deaminase. Yan H, Tang W. Nat Chem Biol. 2024 Jul 5. doi: 10.1038/s41589-024-01661-x. PubMed 38969862.
Backbone
  Vector backbone: pBR322
  Vector type: CRISPR
Growth in bacteria
  Bacterial resistance: Ampicillin, 100 μg/mL
  Growth temperature: 37°C
  Growth strain: DH5alpha
  Copy number: Unknown
Gene/Insert
  Gene/Insert name: CasRx gRNA targeting EZH2
  gRNA/shRNA sequence: GAGAGCAGCAGCAAACTCCTTTGCTCCCTC
  Cloning method: Other
  Sequencing primers: 5′ aaccaattcagtcgactgg; 3′ TTTCCATAGGCTCCGCCC
Terms and licenses: Academic/Nonprofit Terms; Industry Terms: Not Available to Industry
How to cite: CasRx gRNA targeting EZH2 was a gift from Weixin Tang (Addgene plasmid # 219655 ; http://n2t.net/addgene:219655 ; RRID:Addgene_219655)
