[The description below was written by a language model from this plasmid's Addgene catalogue record and pLannotate feature annotations shown in this document.]
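Description:
CasRx gRNA targeting EZH2 is a compact (about 2.2 kb) CRISPR guide-expression plasmid built on a pBR322-type backbone. It is propagated in E. coli through a ColE1/pMB1-family origin of replication and selected with ampicillin via a β-lactamase (AmpR) gene driven by its native bla promoter. The annotation describes the origin as high-copy, although the catalogue entry lists copy number as unknown. Apart from these maintenance elements, the only other backbone feature annotated is a short fragment of a Gateway attB1 site upstream of the expression cassette, probably a remnant of earlier cloning rather than a functional part of the design.

The payload is a single RNA polymerase III transcription unit. The human U6 promoter drives a guide RNA for CasRx (RfxCas13d), an RNA-targeting Cas13 effector. The transcript begins with the 30-base, 5' processed form of the RfxCas13d direct repeat, which provides the hairpin handle bound by the protein. It is followed by a 30-nucleotide spacer complementary to the EZH2 transcript. The spacer and any Pol III terminator are not annotated separately in the feature table. Because the repeat is supplied in its mature form, the guide does not depend on pre-crRNA processing by the effector.

The plasmid encodes no Cas protein and carries no mammalian selection marker or reporter, so it is meant to be co-delivered to mammalian cells with a separate CasRx or CasRx-fusion expression construct. The associated work concerns programmed RNA editing with an evolved bacterial adenosine deaminase, which suggests the guide directs such an effector to EZH2 mRNA, though the record does not specify the exact partner construct.
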