Features (pLannotate 1.2.2; 6 found; start..end, strand, type, name):
    609..713     -  promoter       AmpR promoter: bla
    751..768     +  protein_bind   attB1 (fragment): mutant version of attB; recombination site for the Gateway® BP reaction BP Clonase™
    820..1060    +  promoter       U6 promoter: RNA polymerase III promoter for human U6 snRNA
   1070..1099    +  misc_RNA       RfxCas13d DR30: 5' processed 30-base direct repeat for an RfxCas13d gRNA (Konermann et al., 2018)
   1233..1821    -  rep_origin     ori: high-copy-number ColE1/pMB1/pBR322/pUC origin of replication
   1992..608     -  CDS            AmpR (across the origin): β-lactamase; bla; confers resistance to ampicillin, carbenicillin, and related antibiotics
>Addgene plasmid #219655 | CasRx gRNA targeting EZH2 | addgene full sequence | sequence record 443109 | Addgene NGS Result
TGCCGGGAAGCTAGAGTAAGTAGTTCGCCAGTTAATAGTTTGCGCAACGTTGTTGCCATTGCTACAGGCA
TCGTGGTGTCACGCTCGTCGTTTGGTATGGCTTCATTCAGCTCCGGTTCCCAACGATCAAGGCGAGTTAC
ATGATCCCCCATGTTGTGCAAAAAAGCGGTTAGCTCCTTCGGTCCTCCGATCGTTGTCAGAAGTAAGTTG
GCCGCAGTGTTATCACTCATGGTTATGGCAGCACTGCATAATTCTCTTACTGTCATGCCATCCGTAAGAT
GCTTTTCTGTGACTGGTGAGTACTCAACCAAGTCATTCTGAGAATAGTGTATGCGGCGACCGAGTTGCTC
TTGCCCGGCGTCAATACGGGATAATACCGCGCCACATAGCAGAACTTTAAAAGTGCTCATCATTGGAAAA
CGTTCTTCGGGGCGAAAACTCTCAAGGATCTTACCGCTGTTGAGATCCAGTTCGATGTAACCCACTCGTG
CACCCAACTGATCTTCAGCATCTTTTACTTTCACCAGCGTTTCTGGGTGAGCAAAAACAGGAAGGCAAAA
TGCCGCAAAAAAGGGAATAAGGGCGACACGGAAATGTTGAATACTCATACTCTTCCTTTTTCAATATTAT
TGAAGCATTTATCAGGGTTATTGTCTCATGAGCGGATACATATTTGAATGTATTTAGAAAAATAAACAAA
TAGGGGTTCCGCGCACATTTCCCCGAAAAGTGCCACCTGACGTCGCTAGCTGTACAAAAAAGCAGGCTTT
AAAGGAACCAATTCAGTCGACTGGATCCGGTACCAAGGTCGGGCAGGAAGAGGGCCTATTTCCCATGATT
CCTTCATATTTGCATATACGATACAAGGCTGTTAGAGAGATAATTAGAATTAATTTGACTGTAAACACAA
AGATATTAGTACAAAATACGTGACGTAGAAAGTAATAATTTCTTGGGTAGTTTGCAGTTTTAAAATTATG
TTTTAAAATGGACTATCATATGCTTACCGTAACTTGAAAGTATTTCGATTTCTTGGCTTTATATATCTTG
TGGAAAGGACGAAACACCGAACCCCTACCAACTGGTCGGGGTTTGAAACGAGAGCAGCAGCAAACTCCTT
TGCTCCCTCTTTTTTTAAGCTTGGGCCGCTCGAGGTACCTCTCTACATATGACATGTGAGCAAAAGGCCA
GCAAAAGGCCAGGAACCGTAAAAAGGCCGCGTTGCTGGCGTTTTTCCATAGGCTCCGCCCCCCTGACGAG
CATCACAAAAATCGACGCTCAAGTCAGAGGTGGCGAAACCCGACAGGACTATAAAGATACCAGGCGTTTC
CCCCTGGAAGCTCCCTCGTGCGCTCTCCTGTTCCGACCCTGCCGCTTACCGGATACCTGTCCGCCTTTCT
CCCTTCGGGAAGCGTGGCGCTTTCTCATAGCTCACGCTGTAGGTATCTCAGTTCGGTGTAGGTCGTTCGC
TCCAAGCTGGGCTGTGTGCACGAACCCCCCGTTCAGCCCGACCGCTGCGCCTTATCCGGTAACTATCGTC
TTGAGTCCAACCCGGTAAGACACGACTTATCGCCACTGGCAGCAGCCACTGGTAACAGGATTAGCAGAGC
GAGGTATGTAGGCGGTGCTACAGAGTTCTTGAAGTGGTGGCCTAACTACGGCTACACTAGAAGAACAGTA
TTTGGTATCTGCGCTCTGCTGAAGCCAGTTACCTTCGGAAAAAGAGTTGGTAGCTCTTGATCCGGCAAAC
AAACCACCGCTGGTAGCGGTGGTTTTTTTGTTTGCAAGCAGCAGATTACGCGCAGAAAAAAAGGATCTCA
AGAAGATCCTTTGATCTTTTCTACGGGGTCTGACGCTCAGTGGAACGAAAACTCACGTTAAGGGATTTTG
GTCATGAGATTATCAAAAAGGATCTTCACCTAGATCCTTTTAAATTAAAAATGAAGTTTTAAATCAATCT
AAAGTATATATGAGTAAACTTGGTCTGACAGTTACCAATGCTTAATCAGTGAGGCACCTATCTCAGCGAT
CTGTCTATTTCGTTCATCCATAGTTGCCTGACTCCCCGTCGTGTAGATAACTACGATACGGGAGGGCTTA
CCATCTGGCCCCAGTGCTGCAATGATACCGCGAGACCCACGCTCACCGGCTCCAGATTTATCAGCAATAA
ACCAGCCAGCCGGAAGGGCCGAGCGCAGAAGTGGTCCTGCAACTTTATCCGCCTCCATCCAGTCTATTAA
TTGT
